>Addgene plasmid #154664 | pEPYC1CB0319 | depositor full sequence | sequence record 299594 | pEPYC1CB0319 sequence 7314 bps
GCAATTGTCTTCTGCACGAAGTGGTTTAAACTATCAGTGTTTGACAGGATATATTGGCGGGTAAACCTAA
GAGAAAAGAGCGTTTATTAGAATAATCGGATATTTAAAAGGGCGTGAAAAGGTTTATCCGTTCGTCCATT
TGTATGTGCATGCCAACCACAGGGTTCCCCAGATCAGGCGCTGGCTGCTGAACCCCCAGCCGGAACTGAC
CCCACAAGGCCCTAGCGTTTGCAATGCACCAGGTCATCATTGACCCAGGCGTGTTCCACCAGGCCGCTGC
CTCGCAACTCTTCGCAGGCTTCGCCGACCTGCTCGCGCCACTTCTTCACGCGGGTGGAATCCGATCCGCA
CATGAGGCGGAAGGTTTCCAGCTTGAGCGGGTACGGCTCCCGGTGCGAGCTGAAATAGTCGAACATCCGT
CGGGCCGTCGGCGACAGCTTGCGGTACTTCTCCCATATGAATTTCGTGTAGTGGTCGCCAGCAAACAGCA
CGACGATTTCCTCGTCGATCAGGACCTGGCAACGGGACGTTTTCTTGCCACGGTCCAGGACGCGGAAGCG
GTGCAGCAGCGACACCGATTCCAGGTGCCCAACGCGGTCGGACGTGAAGCCCATCGCCGTCGCCTGTAGG
CGCGACAGGCATTCCTCGGCCTTCGTGTAATACCGGCCATTGATCGACCAGCCCAGGTCCTGGCAAAGCT
CGTAGAACGTGAAGGTGATCGGCTCGCCGATAGGGGTGCGCTTCGCGTACTCCAACACCTGCTGCCACAC
CAGTTCGTCATCGTCGGCCCGCAGCTCGACGCCGGTGTAGGTGATCTTCACGTCCTTGTTGACGTGGAAA
ATGACCTTGTTTTGCAGCGCCTCGCGCGGGATTTTCTTGTTGCGCGTGGTGAACAGGGCAGAGCGGGCCG
TGTCGTTTGGCATCGCTCGCATCGTGTCCGGCCACGGCGCAATATCGAACAAGGAAAGCTGCATTTCCTT
GATCTGCTGCTTCGTGTGTTTCAGCAACGCGGCCTGCTTGGCCTCGCTGACCTGTTTTGCCAGGTCCTCG
CCGGCGGTTTTTCGCTTCTTGGTCGTCATAGTTCCTCGCGTGTCGATGGTCATCGACTTCGCCAAACCTG
CCGCCTCCTGTTCAAGACGACGCGAACGCTCCACGGCGGCCGATGGCGCGGGCAGGGCAGGGGGAGCCAG
TTGCACGCTGTCGCGCTCGATCTTGGCCGTAGCTTGCTGGACCATCGAGCCGACGGACTGGAAGGTTTCG
CGGGGCGCACGCATGACGGTGCGGCTTGCGATGGTTTCGGCATCCTCGGCGGAAAACCCCGCGTCGATCA
GTTCTTGCCTGTATGCCTTCCGGTCAAACGTCCGATTCATTCACCCTCCTTGCGGGATTGCCCCGACTCA
CGCCGGGGCAATGTGCCCTTATTCCTGATTTGACCCGCCTGGTGCCTTGGTGTCCAGATAATCCACCTTA
TCGGCAATGAAGTCGGTCCCGTAGACCGTCTGGCCGTCCTTCTCGTACTTGGTATTCCGAATCTTGCCCT
GCACGAATACCAGCGACCCCTTGCCCAAATACTTGCCGTGGGCCTCGGCCTGAGAGCCAAAACACTTGAT
GCGGAAGAAGTCGGTGCGCTCCTGCTTGTCGCCGGCATCGTTGCGCCACATCTAGGATCTGCCAGGAACC
GTAAAAAGGCCGCGTTGCTGGCGTTTTTCCATAGGCTCCGCCCCCCTGACGAGCATCACAAAAATCGACG
CTCAAGTCAGAGGTGGCGAAACCCGACAGGACTATAAAGATACCAGGCGTTTCCCCCTGGAAGCTCCCTC
GTGCGCTCTCCTGTTCCGACCCTGCCGCTTACCGGATACCTGTCCGCCTTTCTCCCTTCGGGAAGCGTGG
CGCTTTCTCATAGCTCACGCTGTAGGTATCTCAGTTCGGTGTAGGTCGTTCGCTCCAAGCTGGGCTGTGT
GCACGAACCCCCCGTTCAGCCCGACCGCTGCGCCTTATCCGGTAACTATCGTCTTGAGTCCAACCCGGTA
AGACACGACTTATCGCCACTGGCAGCAGCCACTGGTAACAGGATTAGCAGAGCGAGGTATGTAGGCGGTG
CTACAGAGTTCTTGAAGTGGTGGCCTAACTACGGCTACACTAGAAGAACAGTATTTGGTATCTGCGCTCT
GCTGAAGCCAGTTACCTTCGGAAAAAGAGTTGGTAGCTCTTGATCCGGCAAACAAACCACCGCTGGTAGC
GGTGGTTTTTTTGTTTGCAAGCAGCAGATTACGCGCAGAAAAAAAGGATCTCAAGAAGATCCTTTGATCT
TTTCTACGGGGTCTGACGCTCAGTGGAACGAAAACTCACGTTAAGGGATTTTGGTCATGAGATTATCAAA
AAGGATCTTCACCTAGATCCTTTTAAATTAAAAATGAAGTTTTAAATCAATCTAAAGTATATATGAGTAA
ACTTGGTCTGACAGTTACCAATGCTTAATCAGTGAGGCACCTATCTCAGCGATCTGTCTATTTCGTTCAT
CCATAGTTGCCTGACTCCCCGTCGTGTAGATAACTACGATACGGGAGGGCTTACCATCTGGCCCCAGTGC
TGCAATGATACCGCGAGAACCACGCTCACCGGCTCCAGATTTATCAGCAATAAACCAGCCAGCCGGAAGG
GCCGAGCGCAGAAGTGGTCCTGCAACTTTATCCGCCTCCATCCAGTCTATTAATTGTTGCCGGGAAGCTA
GAGTAAGTAGTTCGCCAGTTAATAGTTTGCGCAACGTTGTTGCCATTGCTACAGGCATCGTGGTGTCACG
CTCGTCGTTTGGTATGGCTTCATTCAGCTCCGGTTCCCAACGATCAAGGCGAGTTACATGATCCCCCATG
TTGTGCAAAAAAGCGGTTAGCTCCTTCGGTCCTCCGATCGTTGTCAGAAGTAAGTTGGCCGCAGTGTTAT
CACTCATGGTTATGGCAGCACTGCATAATTCTCTTACTGTCATGCCATCCGTAAGATGCTTTTCTGTGAC
TGGTGAGTACTCAACCAAGTCATTCTGAGAATAGTGTATGCGGCGACCGAGTTGCTCTTGCCCGGCGTCA
ATACGGGATAATACCGCGCCACATAGCAGAACTTTAAAAGTGCTCATCATTGGAAAACGTTCTTCGGGGC
GAAAACTCTCAAGGATCTTACCGCTGTTGAGATCCAGTTCGATGTAACCCACTCGTGCACCCAACTGATC
TTCAGCATCTTTTACTTTCACCAGCGTTTCTGGGTGAGCAAAAACAGGAAGGCAAAATGCCGCAAAAAAG
GGAATAAGGGCGACACGGAAATGTTGAATACTCATACTCTTCCTTTTTCAATATTATTGAAGCATTTATC
AAGGTTATTGTCTCATGAGCGGATACATATTTGAATGTATTTAGAAAAATAAACAAATAGGGGTTCCGCG
CACGAATTGGCCAGCGCTGCCATTTTTGGGGTGAGGCCGTTCGCGGCCGAGGGGCGCAGCCCCTGGGGGG
ATGGGAGGCCCGCGTTAGCGGGCCGGGAGGGTTCGAGAAGGGGGGGCACCCCCCTTCGGCGTGCGCGGTC
ACGCGCACAGGGCGCAGCCCTGGTTAAAAACAAGGTTTATAAATATTGGTTTAAAAGCAGGTTAAAAGAC
AGGTTAGCGGTGGCCGAAAAACGGGCGGAAACCCTTGCAAATGCTGGATTTTCTGCCTGTGGACAGCCCC
TCAAATGTCAATAGGTGCGCCCCTCATCTGTCAGCACTCTGCCCCTCAAGTGTCAAGGATCGCGCCCCTC
ATCTGTCAGTAGTCGCGCCCCTCAAGTGTCAATACCGCAGGGCACTTATCCCCAGGCTTGTCCACATCAT
CTGTGGGAAACTCGCGTAAAATCAGGCGTTTTCGCCGATTTGCGAGGCTGGCCAGCTCCACGTCGCCGGC
CGAAATCGAGCCTGCCCCTCATCTGTCAACGCCGCGCCGGGTGAGTCGGCCCCTCAAGTGTCAACGTCCG
CCCCTCATCTGTCAGTGAGGGCCAAGTTTTCCGCGAGGTATCCACAACGCCGGCGGCCGCGGTGTCTCGC
ACACGGCTTCGACGGCGTTTCTGGCGCGTTTGCAGGGCCATAGACGGCCGCCAGCCCAGCGGCGAGGGCA
ACCAGCCCGGTGAGCGTCGCAAAGGAGATCCTGATCTGACTGATGGGCTGCCTGTATCGAGTGGTGATTT
TGTGCCGAGCTGCCGGTCGGGGAGCTGTTGGCTGGCTGGTGGCAGGATATATTGTGGTGTAAACAAATTG
ACGCTTAGACAACTTAATAACACATTGCGGACGTTTTTAATGTACTGGGGTGGATGCAGTGGGCCCCACT
CTGTGAAGACAATGCCGAATTCGGATCCGGAGGTCAACATGGTGGAGCACGACACTCTGGTCTACTCCAA
AAATGTCAAAGATACAGTCTCAGAAGATCAAAGGGCTATTGAGACTTTTCAACAAAGGATAATTTCGGGA
AACCTCCTCGGATTCCATTGCCCAGCTATCTGTCACTTCATCGAAAGGACAGTAGAAAAGGAAGGTGGCT
CCTACAAATGCCATCCTATCATTCAAGATCTCTCTGCCGACAGTGGTCCCAAAGATGGACCCCCACCCAC
GAGGAGCATCGTGGAAAAAGAAGAGGTTCCAACCACGTCTACAAAGCAAGTGGATTGATGTGACATCTCC
ACTGACGTAAGGGATGACGCACAATCCCACTATCCTTCGCAAGACCCTTCCTCTATATAAGGAAGTTCAT
TTCATTTGGAGAGGACACGCTACTGTATTTTTACAACAATTACCAACAACAACAAACAACAAACAACATT
ACAATTACTATTTACAATTACAATGGAGGACGCCAAAAACATAAAGAAAGGCCCGGCGCCATTCTATCCG
CTGGAAGATGGAACCGCTGGAGAGCAACTGCATAAGGCTATGAAGAGATACGCCCTGGTTCCTGGAACAA
TTGCTTTTACAGATGCACATATCGAGGTGGACATCACTTACGCTGAGTACTTCGAAATGTCCGTTCGGTT
GGCAGAAGCTATGAAACGATATGGGCTGAATACAAATCACAGAATCGTCGTATGCAGTGAAAACTCTCTT
CAATTCTTTATGCCGGTGTTGGGCGCGTTATTTATCGGAGTTGCAGTTGCGCCCGCGAACGACATTTATA
ATGAACGTGAATTGCTCAACAGTATGGGCATTTCGCAGCCTACCGTGGTGTTCGTTTCCAAAAAGGGGTT
GCAAAAAATTTTGAACGTGCAAAAAAAGCTCCCAATCATCCAAAAAATTATTATCATGGATTCTAAAACG
GATTACCAGGGATTTCAGTCGATGTACACGTTCGTCACATCTCATCTACCTCCCGGTTTTAATGAATACG
ATTTTGTGCCAGAGTCCTTCGATAGGGACAAGACAATTGCACTGATCATGAACTCCTCTGGATCTACTGG
TCTGCCTAAAGGTGTCGCTCTGCCTCATAGAACTGCCTGCGTGAGATTCTCGCATGCCAGAGATCCTATT
TTTGGCAATCAAATCATTCCGGATACTGCGATTTTAAGTGTTGTTCCATTCCATCACGGTTTTGGAATGT
TTACTACACTCGGATATTTGATATGTGGATTTCGAGTCGTCTTAATGTATAGATTTGAAGAAGAACTGTT
TCTGAGGAGCCTTCAGGATTACAAGATTCAAAGTGCGCTGCTGGTGCCAACCCTATTCTCCTTCTTCGCC
AAAAGCACTCTGATTGACAAATACGATTTATCTAATTTACACGAAATTGCTTCTGGTGGCGCTCCCCTCT
CTAAGGAAGTCGGGGAAGCGGTTGCCAAGAGGTTCCATCTGCCAGGTATCAGGCAAGGATATGGGCTCAC
TGAGACTACATCAGCTATTCTGATTACACCCGAGGGGGATGATAAACCGGGCGCGGTCGGTAAAGTTGTT
CCATTTTTTGAAGCGAAGGTTGTGGATCTGGATACCGGGAAAACGCTGGGCGTTAATCAAAGAGGCGAAC
TGTGTGTGAGAGGTCCTATGATTATGTCCGGTTATGTAAACAATCCGGAAGCGACCAACGCCTTGATTGA
CAAGGATGGATGGCTACATTCTGGAGACATAGCTTACTGGGACGAGGACGAACACTTCTTCATCGTTGAC
CGCCTGAAGTCTCTGATTAAGTACAAAGGCTATCAGGTGGCTCCCGCTGAATTGGAATCCATCTTGCTCC
AACACCCCAACATCTTCGACGCAGGTGTCGCAGGTCTGCCCGACGATGACGCCGGTGAACTTCCCGCCGC
CGTTGTTGTTTTGGAGCACGGAAAGACGATGACGGAAAAAGAGATCGTGGATTACGTCGCCAGTCAAGTA
ACAACCGCGAAAAAGTTGCGCGGAGGAGTTGTGTTTGTGGACGAAGTACCGAAAGGTCTTACCGGAAAAC
TCGACGCAAGAAAAATCAGAGAGATCCTCATAAAGGCCAAGAAGGGCGGAAAGATCGCCGTGGGTTCGGA
TTATAAGGACCATGACGGAGACTATAAGGACCATGACCTCGACGCTGCAGCAGCGGATTATAAGGACGAT
GACGATAAGTGAGCTTGTCCTGCTTTAATGAGATATGCGAGAAGCCTATGATCGCATGATATTTGCTTTC
AATTCTGTTGTGCACGTTGTAAAAAACCTGAGCATGTGTAGCTCAGATCCTTACCGCCGGTTTCGGTTCA
TTCTAATGAATATATCACCCGTTACTATCGTATTTTTATGAATAATATTCTCCGTTCAATTTACTGATTG
TACCCTACTACTTATATGTACAATATTAAAATGAAAACAATATATTGTGCTGAATAGGTTTATAGCGACA
TCTATGATAGAGCGCCACAATAACAAACAATTGCGTTTTATTATTACAAATCCAATTTTAAAAAAAGCGG
CAGAACCGGTCAAACCTAAAAGACTGATTACATAAATCTTATTCAAATTTCAAAAGTGCCCCAGGGGCTA
GTATCTACGACACACCGAGCGGCGAACTAATAACGCTCACTGAAGGGAACTCCGGTTCCCCGCCGGCGCG
CATGGGTGAGATTCCTTGAAGTTGAGTATTGGCCGTCCGCTCTACCGAAAGTTACGGGCACCATTCAACC
CGGTCCAGCACGGCGGCCGGGTAACCGACTTGCTGCCCCGAGAATTATGCAGCATTTTTTTGGTGTATGT
GGGCCCCAAATGAAGTGCAGGTCAAACCTTGACAGTGACGACAAATCGTTGGGCGGGTCCAGGGCGAATT
TTGCGACAACATGTCGAGGCTCAGCAGGACCGCT
Features (pLannotate 1.2.2; 13 found; start..end, strand, type, name):
     42..66      +  misc_feature   RB T-DNA repeat: right border repeat from nopaline C58 T-DNA
    178..198     -  CDS            TetR (fragment): tetracycline resistance regulatory protein; tetR
    225..1370    -  CDS            trfA: TRFA_ECOLX - Experimental evidence at protein level: Swiss-Prot protein existence level 1. Also involved in plasmid copy number control, promoting intermolecular coupling of protein bound iterons at oriV, which inhibits replication initiation. From Escherichia coli.
   1706..2294    -  rep_origin     ori: high-copy-number ColE1/pMB1/pBR322/pUC origin of replication
   2465..3325    -  CDS            AmpR: β-lactamase; bla; confers resistance to ampicillin, carbenicillin, and related antibiotics
   3326..3430    -  promoter       AmpR promoter: bla
   3517..4148    -  rep_origin     oriV: incP origin of replication
   4240..4264    +  misc_feature   LB T-DNA repeat: left border repeat from nopaline C58 T-DNA
   4373..4666    +  CDS            IBMP_CAMVB (fragment): Experimental evidence at protein level: Swiss-Prot protein existence level 1. Enhances the ribosomal termination-reinitiation event leading to the translation of major open reading frames on the polycistronic viral RNAs. From Cauliflower mosaic virus (strain Bari 1) (CaMV).
   4729..4775    +  promoter       minimal CaMV 35S promoter: minimal 35S promoter from cauliflower mosaic virus
   4796..4851    +  misc_feature   TMV Ω: translational enhancer from the tobacco mosaic virus 5'-leader sequence (Gallie et al., 1988)
   4853..6502    +  CDS            luciferase: firefly luciferase; luc+; enhanced luc+ version of the luciferase gene
   6600..7307    +  terminator     OCS terminator: octopine synthase terminator
