[The description below was written by a language model from this plasmid's Addgene catalogue record and pLannotate feature annotations shown in this document.]
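Description:
pEPYC1CB0319 is a MoClo (Golden Gate) Level 1 plant transcriptional unit built in the pICH47732 acceptor backbone, a binary vector carrying nopaline-type left and right T-DNA border repeats. The backbone has two replication systems: a high-copy ColE1/pUC-type origin for propagation in E. coli, and the broad-host-range incP oriV with its trfA replication initiator, which allows maintenance in Agrobacterium. Selection in bacteria is by ampicillin/carbenicillin resistance from the bla gene under its native promoter. The insert was assembled through BsaI sites that were destroyed during cloning, as is usual for Type IIS assembly. A short tetR annotation appears to be only a backbone remnant.

Between the borders sits a single firefly luciferase expression cassette, described as 35s(ΔMADS+1)::TMV::LucF::Flag::ocsT. The promoter is a modified cauliflower mosaic virus 35S promoter. The feature table detects the minimal 35S core and, upstream of it, a region annotated as a CaMV protein fragment, which most likely reflects the 35S upstream sequence overlapping the viral genome rather than an expressed coding region. The variant's name suggests an alteration relating to a MADS-type transcription factor binding element, but the record does not define the exact change. The promoter is followed by the TMV Ω 5′ leader, a translational enhancer, then the luc+ firefly luciferase coding sequence. The catalogue lists a Flag tag on the luciferase, although it is not separately annotated. The cassette ends with the octopine synthase terminator.

The construct serves as a luciferase reporter for quantifying the activity of this 35S variant in plant cells, as part of work on the rational design of minimal synthetic plant promoters. It can be used directly or as a part for higher-level MoClo assemblies.
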