Addgene plasmid #154664: pEPYC1CB0319
Purpose: MoClo Level 1 luciferase reporter
Depositing lab: Nicola Patron. Depositing organization: Earlham Institute. Publication: Rational design of minimal synthetic promoters for plants. Cai YM, Kallam K, Tidd H, Gendarini G, Salzman A, Patron NJ. Nucleic Acids Res. 2020 Aug 28. pii: 5897334. doi: 10.1093/nar/gkaa682. PubMed 32856047.
Backbone
  Vector backbone: pICH47732
  Vector type: Synthetic Biology
Growth in bacteria
  Bacterial resistance: Ampicillin, 100 μg/mL
  Growth temperature: 37°C
  Growth strain: NEB Stable
  Copy number: High Copy
Gene/Insert
  Gene/Insert name: 35s(ΔMADS+1) Firefly luciferase expression cassette [35s(ΔMADS+1)::TMV::LucF::Flag::ocsT]
  Species: Synthetic
  Cloning method: Restriction Enzyme; 5′ cloning site BsaI (destroyed during cloning); 3′ cloning site BsaI (destroyed during cloning)
Terms and licenses: Academic/Nonprofit Terms; Industry Terms: Not Available to Industry
Depositor comments: Please visit https://www.biorxiv.org/content/10.1101/2020.05.14.095406v1 for bioRxiv preprint.
How to cite: pEPYC1CB0319 was a gift from Nicola Patron (Addgene plasmid # 154664 ; http://n2t.net/addgene:154664 ; RRID:Addgene_154664)
